>Addgene plasmid #98343 | HSPA8_pLX307 | depositor full sequence | sequence record 180248 | Full Sequence
GGCTCGAGGCCTGCAGGTGCAAAGATGGATAAAGTTTTAAACAGAGAGGAATCTTTGCAGCTAATGGACC
TTCTAGGTCTTGAAAGGAGTGGGAATTGGCTCCGGTGCCCGTCAGTGGGCAGAGCGCACATCGCCCACAG
TCCCCGAGAAGTTGGGGGGAGGGGTCGGCAATTGAACCGGTGCCTAGAGAAGGTGGCGCGGGGTAAACTG
GGAAAGTGATGTCGTGTACTGGCTCCGCCTTTTTCCCGAGGGTGGGGGAGAACCGTATATAAGTGCAGTA
GTCGCCGTGAACGTTCTTTTTCGCAACGGGTTTGCCGCCAGAACACAGGTAAGTGCCGTGTGTGGTTCCC
GCGGGCCTGGCCTCTTTACGGGTTATGGCCCTTGCGTGCCTTGAATTACTTCCACCTGGCTGCAGTACGT
GATTCTTGATCCCGAGCTTCGGGTTGGAAGTGGGTGGGAGAGTTCGAGGCCTTGCGCTTAAGGAGCCCCT
TCGCCTCGTGCTTGAGTTGAGGCCTGGCCTGGGCGCTGGGGCCGCCGCGTGCGAATCTGGTGGCACCTTC
GCGCCTGTCTCGCTGCTTTCGATAAGTCTCTAGCCATTTAAAATTTTTGATGACCTGCTGCGACGCTTTT
TTTCTGGCAAGATAGTCTTGTAAATGCGGGCCAAGATCTGCACACTGGTATTTCGGTTTTTGGGGCCGCG
GGCGGCGACGGGGCCCGTGCGTCCCAGCGCACATGTTCGGCGAGGCGGGGCCTGCGAGCGCGGCCACCGA
GAATCGGACGGGGGTAGTCTCAAGCTGGCCGGCCTGCTCTGGTGCCTGGCCTCGCGCCGCCGTGTATCGC
CCCGCCCTGGGCGGCAAGGCTGGCCCGGTCGGCACCAGTTGCGTGAGCGGAAAGATGGCCGCTTCCCGGC
CCTGCTGCAGGGAGCTCAAAATGGAGGACGCGGCGCTCGGGAGAGCGGGCGGGTGAGTCACCCACACAAA
GGAAAAGGGCCTTTCCGTCCTCAGCCGTCGCTTCATGTGACTCCACGGAGTACCGGGCGCCGTCCAGGCA
CCTCGATTAGTTCTCGAGCTTTTGGAGTACGTCGTCTTTAGGTTGGGGGGAGGGGTTTTATGCGATGGAG
TTTCCCCACACTGAGTGGGTGGAGACTGAAGTTAGGCCAGCTTGGCACTTGATGTAATTCTCCTTGGAAT
TTGCCCTTTTTGAGTTTGGATCTTGGTTCATTCTCAAGCCTCAGACAGTGGTTCAAAGTTTTTTTCTTCC
ATTTCAGGTGTCGTGAGGCTAGCATCGATTGATCAACAAGTTTGTACAAAAAAGTTGGCATGTCCAAGGG
ACCTGCAGTTGGTATTGATCTTGGCACCACCTACTCTTGTGTGGGTGTTTTCCAGCACGGAAAAGTCGAG
ATAATTGCCAATGATCAGGGAAACCGAACCACTCCAAGCTATGTCGCCTTTACGGACACTGAACGGTTGA
TCGGTGATGCCGCAAAGAATCAAGTTGCAATGAACCCCACCAACACAGTTTTTGATGCCAAACGTCTGAT
TGGACGCAGATTTGATGATGCTGTTGTCCAGTCTGATATGAAACATTGGCCCTTTATGGTGGTGAATGAT
GCTGGCAGGCCCAAGGTCCAAGTAGAATACAAGGGAGAGACCAAAAGCTTCTATCCAGAGGAGGTGTCTT
CTATGGTTCTGACAAAGATGAAGGAAATTGCAGAAGCCTACCTTGGGAAGACTGTTACCAATGCTGTGGT
CACAGTGCCAGCTTACTTTAATGACTCTCAGCGTCAGGCTACCAAAGATGCTGGAACTATTGCTGGTCTC
AATGTACTTAGAATTATTAATGAGCCAACTGCTGCTGCTATTGCTTACGGCTTAGACAAAAAGGTTGGAG
CAGAAAGAAACGTGCTCATCTTTGACCTGGGAGGTGGCACTTTTGATGTGTCAATCCTCACTATTGAGGA
TGGAATCTTTGAGGTCAAGTCTACAGCTGGAGACACCCACTTGGGTGGAGAAGATTTTGACAACCGAATG
GTCAACCATTTTATTGCTGAGTTTAAGCGCAAGCATAAGAAGGACATCAGTGAGAACAAGAGAGCTGTAA
GACGCCTCCGTACTGCTTGTGAACGTGCTAAGCGTACCCTCTCTTCCAGCACCCAGGCCAGTATTGAGAT
CGATTCTCTCTATGAAGGAATCGACTTCTATACCTCCATTACCCGTGCCCGATTTGAAGAACTGAATGCT
GACCTGTTCCGTGGCACCCTGGACCCAGTAGAGAAAGCCCTTCGAGATGCCAAACTAGACAAGTCACAGA
TTCATGATATTGTCCTGGTTGGTGGTTCTACTCGTATCCCCAAGATTCAGAAGCTTCTCCAAGACTTCTT
CAATGGAAAAGAACTGAATAAGAGCATCAACCCTGATGAAGCTGTTGCTTATGGTGCAGCTGTCCAGGCA
GCCATCTTGTCTGGAGACAAGTCTGAGAATGTTCAAGATTTGCTGCTCTTGGATGTCACTCCTCTTTCCC
TTGGTATTGAAACTGCTGGTGGAGTCATGACTGTCCTCATCAAGCGTAATACCACCATTCCTACCAAGCA
GACACAGACCTTCACTACCTATTCTGACAACCAGCCTGGTGTGCTTATTCAGGTTTATGAAGGCGAGCGT
GCCATGACAAAGGATAACAACCTGCTTGGCAAGTTTGAACTCACAGGCATACCTCCTGCACCCCGAGGTG
TTCCTCAGATTGAAGTCACTTTTGACATTGATGCCAATGGTATACTCAATGTCTCTGCTGTGGACAAGAG
TACGGGAAAAGAGAACAAGATTACTATCACTAATGACAAGGGCCGTTTGAGCAAGGAAGACATTGAACGT
ATGGTCCAGGAAGCTGAGAAGTACAAAGCTGAAGATGAGAAGCAGAGGGACAAGGTGTCATCCAAGAATT
CACTTGAGTCCTATGCCTTCAACATGAAAGCAACTGTTGAAGATGAGAAACTTCAAGGCAAGATTAACGA
TGAGGACAAACAGAAGATTCTGGACAAGTGTAATGAAATTATCAACTGGCTTGATAAGAATCAGACTGCT
GAGAAGGAAGAATTTGAACATCAACAGAAAGAGCTGGAGAAAGTTTGCAACCCCATCATCACCAAGCTGT
ACCAGAGTGCAGGAGGCATGCCAGGAGGAATGCCTGGGGGATTTCCTGGTGGTGGAGCTCCTCCCTCTGG
TGGTGCTTCCTCAGGGCCCACCATTGAAGAGGTTGATTACCCAACTTTCTTGTACAAAGTGGTTGATATC
GGTAAGCCTATCCCTAACCCTCTCCTCGGTCTCGATTCTACGTAGTAATGAACTAGTACCGGTTAAGTCG
ACAATCAACGCGTTAAGTCGACAATCAACCTCTGGATTACAAAATTTGTGAAAGATTGACTGGTATTCTT
AACTATGTTGCTCCTTTTACGCTATGTGGATACGCTGCTTTAATGCCTTTGTATCATGCTATTGCTTCCC
GTATGGCTTTCATTTTCTCCTCCTTGTATAAATCCTGGTTGCTGTCTCTTTATGAGGAGTTGTGGCCCGT
TGTCAGGCAACGTGGCGTGGTGTGCACTGTGTTTGCTGACGCAACCCCCACTGGTTGGGGCATTGCCACC
ACCTGTCAGCTCCTTTCCGGGACTTTCGCTTTCCCCCTCCCTATTGCCACGGCGGAACTCATCGCCGCCT
GCCTTGCCCGCTGCTGGACAGGGGCTCGGCTGTTGGGCACTGACAATTCCGTGGTGTTGTCGGGGAAATC
ATCGTCCTTTCCTTGGCTGCTCGCCTGTGTTGCCACCTGGATTCTGCGCGGGACGTCCTTCTGCTACGTC
CCTTCGGCCCTCAATCCAGCGGACCTTCCTTCCCGCGGCCTGCTGCCGGCTCTGCGGCCTCTTCCGCGTC
TTCGCCTTCGCCCTCAGACGAGTCGGATCTCCCTTTGGGCCGCCTCCCCGCGTCGACTTTAAGACCAATG
ACTTACAAGGCAGCTGTAGATCTTAGCCACTTTTTAAAAGAAAAGGGGGGACTGGAAGGGCTAATTCACT
CCCAACGAAGACAAGATCTGCTTTTTGCTTGTACTGGGTCTCTCTGGTTAGACCAGATCTGAGCCTGGGA
GCTCTCTGGCTAACTAGGGAACCCACTGCTTAAGCCTCAATAAAGCTTGCCTTGAGTGCTTCAAGTAGTG
TGTGCCCGTCTGTTGTGTGACTCTGGTAACTAGAGATCCCTCAGACCCTTTTAGTCAGTGTGGAAAATCT
CTAGCAGTACGTATAGTAGTTCATGTCATCTTATTATTCAGTATTTATAACTTGCAAAGAAATGAATATC
AGAGAGTGAGAGGAACTTGTTTATTGCAGCTTATAATGGTTACAAATAAAGCAATAGCATCACAAATTTC
ACAAATAAAGCATTTTTTTCACTGCATTCTAGTTGTGGTTTGTCCAAACTCATCAATGTATCTTATCATG
TCTGGCTCTAGCTATCCCGCCCCTAACTCCGCCCATCCCGCCCCTAACTCCGCCCAGTTCCGCCCATTCT
CCGCCCCATGGCTGACTAATTTTTTTTATTTATGCAGAGGCCGAGGCCGCCTCGGCCTCTGAGCTATTCC
AGAAGTAGTGAGGAGGCTTTTTTGGAGGCCTAGGGACGTACCCAATTCGCCCTATAGTGAGTCGTATTAC
GCGCGCTCACTGGCCGTCGTTTTACAACGTCGTGACTGGGAAAACCCTGGCGTTACCCAACTTAATCGCC
TTGCAGCACATCCCCCTTTCGCCAGCTGGCGTAATAGCGAAGAGGCCCGCACCGATCGCCCTTCCCAACA
GTTGCGCAGCCTGAATGGCGAATGGG
[124 nt withheld, positions 4857-4980]
C
[91 nt withheld, positions 4982-5072]
A
[49 nt withheld, positions 5074-5122]
CCTTTGACGTTGGAGTCCACGTTCTTT
[37 nt withheld, positions 5150-5186]
ACCCTATCTCGGTCTATTCTTTTGATTTATAAGGGATTTTGCCGATTTCGGCCTATTGGTTAAAAAATGA
GCTGATTTAACAAAAATTTAACGCGAATTTTAACAAAATATTAACGCTTACAATTTAGGTGGCACTTTTC
GGGGAAATGTGCGCGGAACCCCTATTTGTTTATTTTTCTAAATACATTCAAATATGTATCCGCTCATGAG
ACAATAACCCTGATAAATGCTTCAATAATATTGAAAAAGGAAGAGTATGAGTATTCAACATTTCCGTGTC
GCCCTTATTCCCTTTTTTGCGGCATTTTGCCTTCCTGTTTTTGCTCACCCAGAAACGCTGGTGAAAGTAA
AAGATGCTGAAGATCAGTTGGGTGCACGAGTGGGTTACATCGAACTGGATCTCAACAGCGGTAAGATCCT
TGAGAGTTTTCGCCCCGAAGAACGTTTTCCAATGATGAGCACTTTTAAAGTTCTGCTATGTGGCGCGGTA
TTATCCCGTATTGACGCCGGGCAAGAGCAACTCGGTCGCCGCATACACTATTCTCAGAATGACTTGGTTG
AGTACTCACCAGTCACAGAAAAGCATCTTACGGATGGCATGACAGTAAGAGAATTATGCAGTGCTGCCAT
AACCATGAGTGATAACACTGCGGCCAACTTACTTCTGACAACGATCGGAGGACCGAAGGAGCTAACCGCT
TTTTTGCACAACATGGGGGATCATGTAACTCGCCTTGATCGTTGGGAACCGGAGCTGAATGAAGCCATAC
CAAACGACGAGCGTGACACCACGATGCCTGTAGCAATGGCAACAACGTTGCGCAAACTATTAACTGGCGA
ACTACTTACTCTAGCTTCCCGGCAACAATTAATAGACTGGATGGAGGCGGATAAAGTTGCAGGACCACTT
CTGCGCTCGGCCCTTCCGGCTGGCTGGTTTATTGCTGATAAATCTGGAGCCGGTGAGCGTGGGTCTCGCG
GTATCATTGCAGCACTGGGGCCAGATGGTAAGCCCTCCCGTATCGTAGTTATCTACACGACGGGGAGTCA
GGCAACTATGGATGAACGAAATAGACAGATCGCTGAGATAGGTGCCTCACTGATTAAGCATTGGTAACTG
TCAGACCAAGTTTACTCATATATACTTTAGATTGATTTAAAACTTCATTTTTAATTTAAAAGGATCTAGG
TGAAGATCCTTTTTGATAATCTCATGACCAAAATCCCTTAACGTGAGTTTTCGTTCCACTGAGCGTCAGA
CCCCGTAGAAAAGATCAAAGGATCTTCTTGAGATCCTTTTTTTCTGCGCGTAATCTGCTGCTTGCAAACA
AAAAAACCACCGCTACCAGCGGTGGTTTGTTTGCCGGATCAAGAGCTACCAACTCTTTTTCCGAAGGTAA
CTGGCTTCAGCAGAGCGCAGATACCAAATACTGTTCTTCTAGTGTAGCCGTAGTTAGGCCACCACTTCAA
GAACTCTGTAGCACCGCCTACATACCTCGCTCTGCTAATCCTGTTACCAGTGGCTGCTGCCAGTGGCGAT
AAGTCGTGTCTTACCGGGTTGGACTCAAGACGATAGTTACCGGATAAGGCGCAGCGGTCGGGCTGAACGG
GGGGTTCGTGCACACAGCCCAGCTTGGAGCGAACGACCTACACCGAACTGAGATACCTACAGCGTGAGCT
ATGAGAAAGCGCCACGCTTCCCGAAGGGAGAAAGGCGGACAGGTATCCGGTAAGCGGCAGGGTCGGAACA
GGAGAGCGCACGAGGGAGCTTCCAGGGGGAAACGCCTGGTATCTTTATAGTCCTGTCGGGTTTCGCCACC
TCTGACTTGAGCGTCGATTTTTGTGATGCTCGTCAGGGGGGCGGAGCCTATGGAAAAACGCCAGCAACGC
GGCCTTTTTACGGTTCCTGGCCTTTTGCTGGCCTTTTGCTCACATGTTCTTTCCTGCGTTATCCCCTGAT
TCTGTGGATAACCGTATTACCGCCTTTGAGTGAGCTGATACCGCTCGCCGCAGCCGAACGACCGAGCGCA
GCGAGTCAGTGAGCGAGGAAGCGGAAGAGCGCCCAATACGCAAACCGCCTCTCCCCGCGCGTTGGCCGAT
TCATTAATGCAGCTGGCACGACAGGTTTCCCGACTGGAAAGCGGGCAGTGAGCGCAACGCAATTAATGTG
AGTTAGCTCACTCATTAGGCACCCCAGGCTTTACACTTTATGCTTCCGGCTCGTATGTTGTGTGGAATTG
TGAGCGGATAACAATTTCACACAGGAAACAGCTATGACCATGATTACGCCAAGCGCGCAATTAACCCTCA
CTAAAGGGAACAAAAGCTGGAGCTGCAAGCTTAATGTAGTCTTATGCAATACTCTTGTAGTCTTGCAACA
TGGTAACGATGAGTTAGCAACATGCCTTACAAGGAGAGAAAAAGCACCGTGCATGCCGATTGGTGGAAGT
AAGGTGGTACGATCGTGCCTTATTAGGAAGGCAACAGACGGGTCTGACATGGATTGGACGAACCACTGAA
TTGCCGCATTGCAGAGATATTGTATTTAAGTGCCTAGCTCGATACATAAACGGGTCTCTCTGGTTAGACC
AGATCTGAGCCTGGGAGCTCTCTGGCTAACTAGGGAACCCACTGCTTAAGCCTCAATAAAGCTTGCCTTG
AGTGCTTCAAGTAGTGTGTGCCCGTCTGTTGTGTGACTCTGGTAACTAGAGATCCCTCAGACCCTTTTAG
TCAGTGTGGAAAATCTCTAGCAGTGGCGCCCGAACAGGGACTTGAAAGCGAAAGGGAAACCAGAGGAGCT
CTCTCGACGCAGGACTCGGCTTGCTGAAGCGCGCACGGCAAGAGGCGAGGGGCGGCGACTGGTGAGTACG
CCAAAAATTTTGACTAGCGGAGGCTAGAAGGAGAGAGATGGGTGCGAGAGCGTCAGTATTAAGCGGGGGA
GAATTAGATCGCGATGGGAAAAAATTCGGTTAAGGCCAGGGGGAAAGAAAAAATATAAATTAAAACATAT
AGTATGGGCAAGCAGGGAGCTAGAACGATTCGCAGTTAATCCTGGCCTGTTAGAAACATCAGAAGGCTGT
AGACAAATACTGGGACAGCTACAACCATCCCTTCAGACAGGATCAGAAGAACTTAGATCATTATATAATA
CAGTAGCAACCCTCTATTGTGTGCATCAAAGGATAGAGATAAAAGACACCAAGGAAGCTTTAGACAAGAT
AGAGGAAGAGCAAAACAAAAGTAAGACCACCGCACAGCAAGCGGCCGCTGATCTTCAGACCTGGAGGAGG
AGATATGAGGGACAATTGGAGAAGTGAATTATATAAATATAAAGTAGTAAAAATTGAACCATTAGGAGTA
GCACCCACCAAGGCAAAGAGAAGAGTGGTGCAGAGAGAAAAAAGAGCAGTGGGAATAGGAGCTTTGTTCC
TTGGGTTCTTGGGAGCAGCAGGAAGCACTATGGGCGCAGCGTCAATGACGCTGACGGTACAGGCCAGACA
ATTATTGTCTGGTATAGTGCAGCAGCAGAACAATTTGCTGAGGGCTATTGAGGCGCAACAGCATCTGTTG
CAACTCACAGTCTGGGGCATCAAGCAGCTCCAGGCAAGAATCCTGGCTGTGGAAAGATACCTAAAGGATC
AACAGCTCCTGGGGATTTGGGGTTGCTCTGGAAAACTCATTTGCACCACTGCTGTGCCTTGGAATGCTAG
TTGGAGTAATAAATCTCTGGAACAGATTTGGAATCACACGACCTGGATGGAGTGGGACAGAGAAATTAAC
AATTACACAAGCTTAATACACTCCTTAATTGAAGAATCGCAAAACCAGCAAGAAAAGAATGAACAAGAAT
TATTGGAATTAGATAAATGGGCAAGTTTGTGGAATTGGTTTAACATAACAAATTGGCTGTGGTATATAAA
ATTATTCATAATGATAGTAGGAGGCTTGGTAGGTTTAAGAATAGTTTTTGCTGTACTTTCTATAGTGAAT
AGAGTTAGGCAGGGATATTCACCATTATCGTTTCAGACCCACCTCCCAACCCCGAGGGGACCCATGCATT
GCATCTCAATTAGTCAGCAACCAGGTGTGGAAAGTCCCCAGGCTCCCCAGCAGGCAGAAGTATGCAAAGC
ATGCGTCTCAATTAGTCAGCAACCATAGTCCCGCCCCTAACTCCGCCCATCCCGCCCCTAACTCCGCCCA
GTTCCGCCCATTCTCCGCCCCATGGCTGACTAATTTTTTTTATTTATGCAGAGGCCGAGGCCGCCTCGGC
CTCTGAGCTATTCCAGAAGTAGTGAGGAGGCTTTTTTGGAGGCCTAGGCTTTTGCAAAAAGCTTTCTAGA
GGTACCACCGGAGCTTACCATGACCGAGTACAAGCCCACGGTGCGCCTCGCCACCCGCGACGACGTCCCC
AGGGCCGTACGCACCCTCGCCGCCGCGTTCGCCGACTACCCCGCCACGCGCCACACCGTCGATCCGGACC
GCCACATCGAGCGGGTCACCGAGCTGCAAGAACTCTTCCTCACGCGCGTCGGGCTCGACATCGGCAAGGT
GTGGGTCGCGGACGACGGCGCCGCCGTGGCGGTCTGGACCACGCCGGAGAGCGTCGAAGCGGGGGCGGTG
TTCGCCGAGATCGGCCCGCGCATGGCCGAGTTGAGCGGTTCCCGGCTGGCCGCGCAGCAACAGATGGAAG
GCCTCCTGGCGCCGCACCGGCCCAAGGAGCCCGCGTGGTTCCTGGCCACCGTCGGCGTCTCGCCCGACCA
CCAGGGCAAGGGTCTGGGCAGCGCCGTCGTGCTCCCCGGAGTGGAGGCGGCCGAGCGCGCCGGGGTGCCC
GCCTTCCTGGAGACCTCCGCGCCCCGCAACCTCCCCTTCTACGAGCGGCTCGGCTTCACCGTCACCGCCG
ACGTCGAGGTGCCCGAAGGACCGCGCACCTGGTGCATGACCCGCAAGCCCGGTGCCAGTTAACGAATTCT
AGATCTTGAGACAAATGGCAGTATTCATCCACAATTTTAAAAGAAAAGGGGGGATTGGGGGGTACAGTGC
AGGGGAAAGAATAGTAGACATAATAGCAACAGACATACAAACTAAAGAATTACAAAAACAAATTACAAAA
ATTCAAAATTTTCGGGTTTATTACAGGGACAGCAGAGATCCACTTTGGCGCC
Features (pLannotate 1.2.2; 33 found; start..end, strand, type, name):
     25..91      +  CDS            small t antigen (fragment): SV40 (simian virus 40) small t antigen
     98..1276    +  promoter       EF-1α promoter: strong constitutive promoter for human elongation factor EF-1α
   1297..1314    +  protein_bind   attB1 (fragment): mutant version of attB; core recombination site for the Gateway® BP reaction BP Clonase™
   1320..3257    +  CDS            HSPA8: HSP7C_HUMAN - Also known as HSC70 From Homo sapiens (Human).
   3259..3283    -  protein_bind   attB2: mutant version of attB; recombination site for the Gateway® BP reaction BP Clonase™
   3291..3332    +  CDS            V5 tag: epitope tag from simian virus 5
   3383..3971    +  misc_feature   WPRE: woodchuck hepatitis virus posttranscriptional regulatory element
   4022..4041    +  misc_feature   cPPT/CTS (fragment): central polypurine tract and central termination sequence of HIV-1
   4043..4276    +  LTR            3' LTR (ΔU3): self-inactivating 3' long terminal repeat (LTR) from HIV-1
   4354..4475    +  polyA_signal   SV40 poly(A) signal: SV40 polyadenylation signal
   4515..4650    +  rep_origin     SV40 ori: SV40 origin of replication
   4671..4689    -  promoter       T7 promoter: promoter for bacteriophage T7 RNA polymerase
   4697..4852    +  CDS            lacZα (fragment): LacZα fragment of β-galactosidase; lacZ fragment
   4857..5285    +  rep_origin     f1 ori (sequence partly withheld): f1 bacteriophage origin of replication; arrow indicates direction of (+) strand synthesis
   5338..5442    +  promoter       AmpR promoter: bla
   5443..6303    +  CDS            AmpR: β-lactamase; bla; confers resistance to ampicillin, carbenicillin, and related antibiotics
   6474..7062    +  rep_origin     ori: high-copy-number ColE1/pMB1/pBR322/pUC origin of replication
   7245..7337    +  CDS            lacI (fragment): lac repressor; lacI; The lac repressor binds to the lac operator to inhibit transcription in E. coli. This inhibition can be relieved by adding lactose or isopropyl-β-D-thiogalactopyranoside (IPTG).
   7350..7371    +  protein_bind   CAP binding site: CAP binding activates transcription in the presence of cAMP. E. coli catabolite activator protein
   7386..7416    +  promoter       lac promoter: promoter for the E. coli lac operon
   7424..7440    +  protein_bind   lac operator: The lac repressor binds to the lac operator to inhibit transcription in E. coli. This inhibition can be relieved by adding lactose or isopropyl-β-D-thiogalactopyranoside (IPTG). lac repressor encoded by lacI
   7485..7503    +  promoter       T3 promoter: promoter for bacteriophage T3 RNA polymerase
   7531..7757    +  promoter       RSV promoter: Rous sarcoma virus enhancer/promoter
   7758..7938    +  LTR            5' LTR (truncated): truncated 5' long terminal repeat (LTR) from HIV-1
   7985..8110    +  misc_feature   HIV-1 Ψ: packaging signal of human immunodeficiency virus type 1
   8094..8457    +  CDS            HIV-1 gag (fragment): gag protein from human immunodeficiency virus 1; gag
   8603..8836    +  misc_feature   RRE: The Rev response element (RRE) of HIV-1 allows for Rev-dependent mRNA export from the nucleus to the cytoplasm.
   9213..9239    +  CDS            Rev (fragment): human immunodeficiency virus 1 (HIV-1) Rev protein; rev; enhances nuclear export of unspliced and incompletely spliced viral mRNAs
   9246..9269    +  promoter       SV40 promoter (fragment): SV40 early promoter
   9270..9341    +  promoter       SV40 promoter (fragment): SV40 enhancer and early promoter
   9365..9500    +  rep_origin     SV40 ori: SV40 origin of replication
   9546..10142   +  CDS            PuroR (fragment): puromycin N-acetyltransferase; pac from Streptomyces; confers resistance to puromycin
  10191..10308   +  misc_feature   cPPT/CTS: central polypurine tract and central termination sequence of HIV-1
