>Addgene plasmid #98343 | HSPA8_pLX307 | addgene full sequence | sequence record 190681 | Addgene NGS Result
GGCTCGAGGCCTGCAGGTGCAAAGATGGATAAAGTTTTAAACAGAGAGGAATCTTTGCAGCTAATGGACC
TTCTAGGTCTTGAAAGGAGTGGGAATTGGCTCCGGTGCCCGTCAGTGGGCAGAGCGCACATCGCCCACAG
TCCCCGAGAAGTTGGGGGGAGGGGTCGGCAATTGAACCGGTGCCTAGAGAAGGTGGCGCGGGGTAAACTG
GGAAAGTGATGTCGTGTACTGGCTCCGCCTTTTTCCCGAGGGTGGGGGAGAACCGTATATAAGTGCAGTA
GTCGCCGTGAACGTTCTTTTTCGCAACGGGTTTGCCGCCAGAACACAGGTAAGTGCCGTGTGTGGTTCCC
GCGGGCCTGGCCTCTTTACGGGTTATGGCCCTTGCGTGCCTTGAATTACTTCCACCTGGCTGCAGTACGT
GATTCTTGATCCCGAGCTTCGGGTTGGAAGTGGGTGGGAGAGTTCGAGGCCTTGCGCTTAAGGAGCCCCT
TCGCCTCGTGCTTGAGTTGAGGCCTGGCCTGGGCGCTGGGGCCGCCGCGTGCGAATCTGGTGGCACCTTC
GCGCCTGTCTCGCTGCTTTCGATAAGTCTCTAGCCATTTAAAATTTTTGATGACCTGCTGCGACGCTTTT
TTTCTGGCAAGATAGTCTTGTAAATGCGGGCCAAGATCTGCACACTGGTATTTCGGTTTTTGGGGCCGCG
GGCGGCGACGGGGCCCGTGCGTCCCAGCGCACATGTTCGGCGAGGCGGGGCCTGCGAGCGCGGCCACCGA
GAATCGGACGGGGGTAGTCTCAAGCTGGCCGGCCTGCTCTGGTGCCTGGCCTCGCGCCGCCGTGTATCGC
CCCGCCCTGGGCGGCAAGGCTGGCCCGGTCGGCACCAGTTGCGTGAGCGGAAAGATGGCCGCTTCCCGGC
CCTGCTGCAGGGAGCTCAAAATGGAGGACGCGGCGCTCGGGAGAGCGGGCGGGTGAGTCACCCACACAAA
GGAAAAGGGCCTTTCCGTCCTCAGCCGTCGCTTCATGTGACTCCACGGAGTACCGGGCGCCGTCCAGGCA
CCTCGATTAGTTCTCGAGCTTTTGGAGTACGTCGTCTTTAGGTTGGGGGGAGGGGTTTTATGCGATGGAG
TTTCCCCACACTGAGTGGGTGGAGACTGAAGTTAGGCCAGCTTGGCACTTGATGTAATTCTCCTTGGAAT
TTGCCCTTTTTGAGTTTGGATCTTGGTTCATTCTCAAGCCTCAGACAGTGGTTCAAAGTTTTTTTCTTCC
ATTTCAGGTGTCGTGAGGCTAGCATCGATTGATCAACAAGTTTGTACAAAAAAGTTGGCATGTCCAAGGG
ACCTGCAGTTGGTATTGATCTTGGCACCACCTACTCTTGTGTGGGTGTTTTCCAGCACGGAAAAGTCGAG
ATAATTGCCAATGATCAGGGAAACCGAACCACTCCAAGCTATGTCGCCTTTACGGACACTGAACGGTTGA
TCGGTGATGCCGCAAAGAATCAAGTTGCAATGAACCCCACCAACACAGTTTTTGATGCCAAACGTCTGAT
TGGACGCAGATTTGATGATGCTGTTGTCCAGTCTGATATGAAACATTGGCCCTTTATGGTGGTGAATGAT
GCTGGCAGGCCCAAGGTCCAAGTAGAATACAAGGGAGAGACCAAAAGCTTCTATCCAGAGGAGGTGTCTT
CTATGGTTCTGACAAAGATGAAGGAAATTGCAGAAGCCTACCTTGGGAAGACTGTTACCAATGCTGTGGT
CACAGTGCCAGCTTACTTTAATGACTCTCAGCGTCAGGCTACCAAAGATGCTGGAACTATTGCTGGTCTC
AATGTACTTAGAATTATTAATGAGCCAACTGCTGCTGCTATTGCTTACGGCTTAGACAAAAAGGTTGGAG
CAGAAAGAAACGTGCTCATCTTTGACCTGGGAGGTGGCACTTTTGATGTGTCAATCCTCACTATTGAGGA
TGGAATCTTTGAGGTCAAGTCTACAGCTGGAGACACCCACTTGGGTGGAGAAGATTTTGACAACCGAATG
GTCAACCATTTTATTGCTGAGTTTAAGCGCAAGCATAAGAAGGACATCAGTGAGAACAAGAGAGCTGTAA
GACGCCTCCGTACTGCTTGTGAACGTGCTAAGCGTACCCTCTCTTCCAGCACCCAGGCCAGTATTGAGAT
CGATTCTCTCTATGAAGGAATCGACTTCTATACCTCCATTACCCGTGCCCGATTTGAAGAACTGAATGCT
GACCTGTTCCGTGGCACCCTGGACCCAGTAGAGAAAGCCCTTCGAGATGCCAAACTAGACAAGTCACAGA
TTCATGATATTGTCCTGGTTGGTGGTTCTACTCGTATCCCCAAGATTCAGAAGCTTCTCCAAGACTTCTT
CAATGGAAAAGAACTGAATAAGAGCATCAACCCTGATGAAGCTGTTGCTTATGGTGCAGCTGTCCAGGCA
GCCATCTTGTCTGGAGACAAGTCTGAGAATGTTCAAGATTTGCTGCTCTTGGATGTCACTCCTCTTTCCC
TTGGTATTGAAACTGCTGGTGGAGTCATGACTGTCCTCATCAAGCGTAATACCACCATTCCTACCAAGCA
GACACAGACCTTCACTACCTATTCTGACAACCAGCCTGGTGTGCTTATTCAGGTTTATGAAGGCGAGCGT
GCCATGACAAAGGATAACAACCTGCTTGGCAAGTTTGAACTCACAGGCATACCTCCTGCACCCCGAGGTG
TTCCTCAGATTGAAGTCACTTTTGACATTGATGCCAATGGTATACTCAATGTCTCTGCTGTGGACAAGAG
TACGGGAAAAGAGAACAAGATTACTATCACTAATGACAAGGGCCGTTTGAGCAAGGAAGACATTGAACGT
ATGGTCCAGGAAGCTGAGAAGTACAAAGCTGAAGATGAGAAGCAGAGGGACAAGGTGTCATCCAAGAATT
CACTTGAGTCCTATGCCTTCAACATGAAAGCAACTGTTGAAGATGAGAAACTTCAAGGCAAGATTAACGA
TGAGGACAAACAGAAGATTCTGGACAAGTGTAATGAAATTATCAACTGGCTTGATAAGAATCAGACTGCT
GAGAAGGAAGAATTTGAACATCAACAGAAAGAGCTGGAGAAAGTTTGCAACCCCATCATCACCAAGCTGT
ACCAGAGTGCAGGAGGCATGCCAGGAGGAATGCCTGGGGGATTTCCTGGTGGTGGAGCTCCTCCCTCTGG
TGGTGCTTCCTCAGGGCCCACCATTGAAGAGGTTGATTACCCAACTTTCTTGTACAAAGTGGTTGATATC
GGTAAGCCTATCCCTAACCCTCTCCTCGGTCTCGATTCTACGTAGTAAWGAAMTATTAGAGTGGTAATAA
GATTTAACGCGTTAAGTCGACAATCAACCTCTGGATTACAAAATTTGTGAAAGATTGACTGGTATTCTTA
ACTATGTTGCTCCTTTTACGCTATGTGGATACGCTGCTTTAATGCCTTTGTATCATGCTATTGCTTCCCG
TATGGCTTTCATTTTCTCCTCCTTGTATAAATCCTGGTTGCTGTCTCTTTATGAGGAGTTGTGGCCCGTT
GTCAGGCAACGTGGCGTGGTGTGCACTGTGTTTGCTGACGCAACCCCCACTGGTTGGGGCATTGCCACCA
CCTGTCAGCTCCTTTCCGGGACTTTCGCTTTCCCCCTCCCTATTGCCACGGCGGAACTCATCGCCGCCTG
CCTTGCCCGCTGCTGGACAGGGGCTCGGCTGTTGGGCACTGACAATTCCGTGGTGTTGTCGGGGAAATCA
TCGTCCTTTCCTTGGCTGCTCGCCTGTGTTGCCACCTGGATTCTGCGCGGGACGTCCTTCTGCTACGTCC
CTTCGGCCCTCAATCCAGCGGACCTTCCTTCCCGCGGCCTGCTGCCGGCTCTGCGGCCTCTTCCGCGTCT
TCGCCTTCGCCCTCAGACGAGTCGGATCTCCCTTTGGGCCGCCTCCCCGCGTCGACTTTAAGACCAATGA
CTTACAAGGCAGCTGTAGATCTTAGCCACTTTTTAAAAGAAAAGGGGGGACTGGAAGGGCTAATTCACTC
CCAACGAAGACAAGATCTGCTTTTTGCTTGTACTGGGTCTCTCTGGTTAGACCAGATCTGAGCCTGGGAG
CTCTCTGGCTAACTAGGGAACCCACTGCTTAAGCCTCAATAAAGCTTGCCTTGAGTGCTTCAAGTAGTGT
GTGCCCGTCTGTTGTGTGACTCTGGTAACTAGAGATCCCTCAGACCCTTTTAGTCAGTGTGGAAAATCTC
TAGCAGTACGTATAGTAGTTCATGTCATCTTATTATTCAGTATTTATAACTTGCAAAGAAATGAATATCA
GAGAGTGAGAGGAACTTGTTTATTGCAGCTTATAATGGTTACAAATAAAGCAATAGCATCACAAATTTCA
CAAATAAAGCATTTTTTTCACTGCATTCTAGTTGTGGTTTGTCCAAACTCATCAATGTATCTTATCATGT
CTGGCTCTAGCTATCCCGCCCCTAACTCCGCCCATCCCGCCCCTAACTCCGCCCAGTTCCGCCCATTCTC
CGCCCCATGGCTGACTAATTTTTTTTATTTATGCAGAGGCCGAGGCCGCCTCGGCCTCTGAGCTATTCCA
GAAGTAGTGAGGAGGCTTTTTTGGAGGCCTAGGGACGTACCCAATTCGCCCTATAGTGAGTCGTATTACG
CGCGCTCACTGGCCGTCGTTTTACAACGTCGTGACTGGGAAAACCCTGGCGTTACCCAACTTAATCGCCT
TGCAGCACATCCCCCTTTCGCCAGCTGGCGTAATAGCGAAGAGGCCCGCACCGATCGCCCTTCCCAACAG
TTGCGCAGCCTGAATGGCGAATGGG
[124 nt withheld, positions 4856-4979]
C
[91 nt withheld, positions 4981-5071]
A
[49 nt withheld, positions 5073-5121]
CCTTTGACGTTGGAGTCCACGTTCTTT
[37 nt withheld, positions 5149-5185]
ACCCTATCTCGGTCTATTCTTTTGATTTATAAGGGATTTTGCCGATTTCGGCCTATTGGTTAAAAAATGA
GCTGATTTAACAAAAATTTAACGCGAATTTTAACAAAATATTAACGCTTACAATTTAGGTGGCACTTTTC
GGGGAAATGTGCGCGGAACCCCTATTTGTTTATTTTTCTAAATACATTCAAATATGTATCCGCTCATGAG
ACAATAACCCTGATAAATGCTTCAATAATATTGAAAAAGGAAGAGTATGAGTATTCAACATTTCCGTGTC
GCCCTTATTCCCTTTTTTGCGGCATTTTGCCTTCCTGTTTTTGCTCACCCAGAAACGCTGGTGAAAGTAA
AAGATGCTGAAGATCAGTTGGGTGCACGAGTGGGTTACATCGAACTGGATCTCAACAGCGGTAAGATCCT
TGAGAGTTTTCGCCCCGAAGAACGTTTTCCAATGATGAGCACTTTTAAAGTTCTGCTATGTGGCGCGGTA
TTATCCCGTATTGACGCCGGGCAAGAGCAACTCGGTCGCCGCATACACTATTCTCAGAATGACTTGGTTG
AGTACTCACCAGTCACAGAAAAGCATCTTACGGATGGCATGACAGTAAGAGAATTATGCAGTGCTGCCAT
AACCATGAGTGATAACACTGCGGCCAACTTACTTCTGACAACGATCGGAGGACCGAAGGAGCTAACCGCT
TTTTTGCACAACATGGGGGATCATGTAACTCGCCTTGATCGTTGGGAACCGGAGCTGAATGAAGCCATAC
CAAACGACGAGCGTGACACCACGATGCCTGTAGCAATGGCAACAACGTTGCGCAAACTATTAACTGGCGA
ACTACTTACTCTAGCTTCCCGGCAACAATTAATAGACTGGATGGAGGCGGATAAAGTTGCAGGACCACTT
CTGCGCTCGGCCCTTCCGGCTGGCTGGTTTATTGCTGATAAATCTGGAGCCGGTGAGCGTGGGTCTCGCG
GTATCATTGCAGCACTGGGGCCAGATGGTAAGCCCTCCCGTATCGTAGTTATCTACACGACGGGGAGTCA
GGCAACTATGGATGAACGAAATAGACAGATCGCTGAGATAGGTGCCTCACTGATTAAGCATTGGTAACTG
TCAGACCAAGTTTACTCATATATACTTTAGATTGATTTAAAACTTCATTTTTAATTTAAAAGGATCTAGG
TGAAGATCCTTTTTGATAATCTCATGACCAAAATCCCTTAACGTGAGTTTTCGTTCCACTGAGCGTCAGA
CCCCGTAGAAAAGATCAAAGGATCTTCTTGAGATCCTTTTTTTCTGCGCGTAATCTGCTGCTTGCAAACA
AAAAAACCACCGCTACCAGCGGTGGTTTGTTTGCCGGATCAAGAGCTACCAACTCTTTTTCCGAAGGTAA
CTGGCTTCAGCAGAGCGCAGATACCAAATACTGTTCTTCTAGTGTAGCCGTAGTTAGGCCACCACTTCAA
GAACTCTGTAGCACCGCCTACATACCTCGCTCTGCTAATCCTGTTACCAGTGGCTGCTGCCAGTGGCGAT
AAGTCGTGTCTTACCGGGTTGGACTCAAGACGATAGTTACCGGATAAGGCGCAGCGGTCGGGCTGAACGG
GGGGTTCGTGCACACAGCCCAGCTTGGAGCGAACGACCTACACCGAACTGAGATACCTACAGCGTGAGCT
ATGAGAAAGCGCCACGCTTCCCGAAGGGAGAAAGGCGGACAGGTATCCGGTAAGCGGCAGGGTCGGAACA
GGAGAGCGCACGAGGGAGCTTCCAGGGGGAAACGCCTGGTATCTTTATAGTCCTGTCGGGTTTCGCCACC
TCTGACTTGAGCGTCGATTTTTGTGATGCTCGTCAGGGGGGCGGAGCCTATGGAAAAACGCCAGCAACGC
GGCCTTTTTACGGTTCCTGGCCTTTTGCTGGCCTTTTGCTCACATGTTCTTTCCTGCGTTATCCCCTGAT
TCTGTGGATAACCGTATTACCGCCTTTGAGTGAGCTGATACCGCTCGCCGCAGCCGAACGACCGAGCGCA
GCGAGTCAGTGAGCGAGGAAGCGGAAGAGCGCCCAATACGCAAACCGCCTCTCCCCGCGCGTTGGCCGAT
TCATTAATGCAGCTGGCACGACAGGTTTCCCGACTGGAAAGCGGGCAGTGAGCGCAACGCAATTAATGTG
AGTTAGCTCACTCATTAGGCACCCCAGGCTTTACACTTTATGCTTCCGGCTCGTATGTTGTGTGGAATTG
TGAGCGGATAACAATTTCACACAGGAAACAGCTATGACCATGATTACGCCAAGCGCGCAATTAACCCTCA
CTAAAGGGAACAAAAGCTGGAGCTGCAAGCTTAATGTAGTCTTATGCAATACTCTTGTAGTCTTGCAACA
TGGTAACGATGAGTTAGCAACATGCCTTACAAGGAGAGAAAAAGCACCGTGCATGCCGATTGGTGGAAGT
AAGGTGGTACGATCGTGCCTTATTAGGAAGGCAACAGACGGGTCTGACATGGATTGGACGAACCACTGAA
TTGCCGCATTGCAGAGATATTGTATTTAAGTGCCTAGCTCGATACATAAACGGGTCTCTCTGGTTAGACC
AGATCTGAGCCTGGGAGCTCTCTGGCTAACTAGGGAACCCACTGCTTAAGCCTCAATAAAGCTTGCCTTG
AGTGCTTCAAGTAGTGTGTGCCCGTCTGTTGTGTGACTCTGGTAACTAGAGATCCCTCAGACCCTTTTAG
TCAGTGTGGAAAATCTCTAGCAGTGGCGCCCGAACAGGGACTTGAAAGCGAAAGGGAAACCAGAGGAGCT
CTCTCGACGCAGGACTCGGCTTGCTGAAGCGCGCACGGCAAGAGGCGAGGGGCGGCGACTGGTGAGTACG
CCAAAAATTTTGACTAGCGGAGGCTAGAAGGAGAGAGATGGGTGCGAGAGCGTCAGTATTAAGCGGGGGA
GAATTAGATCGCGATGGGAAAAAATTCGGTTAAGGCCAGGGGGAAAGAAAAAATATAAATTAAAACATAT
AGTATGGGCAAGCAGGGAGCTAGAACGATTCGCAGTTAATCCTGGCCTGTTAGAAACATCAGAAGGCTGT
AGACAAATACTGGGACAGCTACAACCATCCCTTCAGACAGGATCAGAAGAACTTAGATCATTATATAATA
CAGTAGCAACCCTCTATTGTGTGCATCAAAGGATAGAGATAAAAGACACCAAGGAAGCTTTAGACAAGAT
AGAGGAAGAGCAAAACAAAAGTAAGACCACCGCACAGCAAGCGGCCGCTGATCTTCAGACCTGGAGGAGG
AGATATGAGGGACAATTGGAGAAGTGAATTATATAAATATAAAGTAGTAAAAATTGAACCATTAGGAGTA
GCACCCACCAAGGCAAAGAGAAGAGTGGTGCAGAGAGAAAAAAGAGCAGTGGGAATAGGAGCTTTGTTCC
TTGGGTTCTTGGGAGCAGCAGGAAGCACTATGGGCGCAGCGTCAATGACGCTGACGGTACAGGCCAGACA
ATTATTGTCTGGTATAGTGCAGCAGCAGAACAATTTGCTGAGGGCTATTGAGGCGCAACAGCATCTGTTG
CAACTCACAGTCTGGGGCATCAAGCAGCTCCAGGCAAGAATCCTGGCTGTGGAAAGATACCTAAAGGATC
AACAGCTCCTGGGGATTTGGGGTTGCTCTGGAAAACTCATTTGCACCACTGCTGTGCCTTGGAATGCTAG
TTGGAGTAATAAATCTCTGGAACAGATTTGGAATCACACGACCTGGATGGAGTGGGACAGAGAAATTAAC
AATTACACAAGCTTAATACACTCCTTAATTGAAGAATCGCAAAACCAGCAAGAAAAGAATGAACAAGAAT
TATTGGAATTAGATAAATGGGCAAGTTTGTGGAATTGGTTTAACATAACAAATTGGCTGTGGTATATAAA
ATTATTCATAATGATAGTAGGAGGCTTGGTAGGTTTAAGAATAGTTTTTGCTGTACTTTCTATAGTGAAT
AGAGTTAGGCAGGGATATTCACCATTATCGTTTCAGACCCACCTCCCAACCCCGAGGGGACCCATGCATT
GCATCTCAATTAGTCAGCAACCAGGTGTGGAAAGTCCCCAGGCTCCCCAGCAGGCAGAAGTATGCAAAGC
ATGCGTCTCAATTAGTCAGCAACCATAGTCCCGCCCCTAACTCCGCCCATCCCGCCCCTAACTCCGCCCA
GTTCCGCCCATTCTCCGCCCCATGGCTGACTAATTTTTTTTATTTATGCAGAGGCCGAGGCCGCCTCGGC
CTCTGAGCTATTCCAGAAGTAGTGAGGAGGCTTTTTTGGAGGCCTAGGCTTTTGCAAAAAGCTTTCTAGA
GGTACCACCGGAGCTTACCATGACCGAGTACAAGCCCACGGTGCGCCTCGCCACCCGCGACGACGTCCCC
AGGGCCGTACGCACCCTCGCCGCCGCGTTCGCCGACTACCCCGCCACGCGCCACACCGTCGATCCGGACC
GCCACATCGAGCGGGTCACCGAGCTGCAAGAACTCTTCCTCACGCGCGTCGGGCTCGACATCGGCAAGGT
GTGGGTCGCGGACGACGGCGCCGCCGTGGCGGTCTGGACCACGCCGGAGAGCGTCGAAGCGGGGGCGGTG
TTCGCCGAGATCGGCCCGCGCATGGCCGAGTTGAGCGGTTCCCGGCTGGCCGCGCAGCAACAGATGGAAG
GCCTCCTGGCGCCGCACCGGCCCAAGGAGCCCGCGTGGTTCCTGGCCACCGTCGGCGTCTCGCCCGACCA
CCAGGGCAAGGGTCTGGGCAGCGCCGTCGTGCTCCCCGGAGTGGAGGCGGCCGAGCGCGCCGGGGTGCCC
GCCTTCCTGGAGACCTCCGCGCCCCGCAACCTCCCCTTCTACGAGCGGCTCGGCTTCACCGTCACCGCCG
ACGTCGAGGTGCCCGAAGGACCGCGCACCTGGTGCATGACCCGCAAGCCCGGTGCCAGTTAACGAATTCT
AGATCTTGAGACAAATGGCAGTATTCATCCACAATTTTAAAAGAAAAGGGGGGATTGGGGGGTACAGTGC
AGGGGAAAGAATAGTAGACATAATAGCAACAGACATACAAACTAAAGAATTACAAAAACAAATTACAAAA
ATTCAAAATTTTCGGGTTTATTACAGGGACAGCAGAGATCCACTTTGGCGCC
Features (pLannotate 1.2.2; 33 found; start..end, strand, type, name):
     25..91      +  CDS            small t antigen (fragment): SV40 (simian virus 40) small t antigen
     98..1276    +  promoter       EF-1α promoter: strong constitutive promoter for human elongation factor EF-1α
   1297..1314    +  protein_bind   attB1 (fragment): mutant version of attB; core recombination site for the Gateway® BP reaction BP Clonase™
   1320..3257    +  CDS            HSPA8: HSP7C_HUMAN - Also known as HSC70 From Homo sapiens (Human).
   3259..3283    -  protein_bind   attB2: mutant version of attB; recombination site for the Gateway® BP reaction BP Clonase™
   3291..3332    +  CDS            V5 tag: epitope tag from simian virus 5
   3382..3970    +  misc_feature   WPRE: woodchuck hepatitis virus posttranscriptional regulatory element
   4021..4040    +  misc_feature   cPPT/CTS (fragment): central polypurine tract and central termination sequence of HIV-1
   4042..4275    +  LTR            3' LTR (ΔU3): self-inactivating 3' long terminal repeat (LTR) from HIV-1
   4353..4474    +  polyA_signal   SV40 poly(A) signal: SV40 polyadenylation signal
   4514..4649    +  rep_origin     SV40 ori: SV40 origin of replication
   4670..4688    -  promoter       T7 promoter: promoter for bacteriophage T7 RNA polymerase
   4696..4851    +  CDS            lacZα (fragment): LacZα fragment of β-galactosidase; lacZ fragment
   4856..5284    +  rep_origin     f1 ori (sequence partly withheld): f1 bacteriophage origin of replication; arrow indicates direction of (+) strand synthesis
   5337..5441    +  promoter       AmpR promoter: bla
   5442..6302    +  CDS            AmpR: β-lactamase; bla; confers resistance to ampicillin, carbenicillin, and related antibiotics
   6473..7061    +  rep_origin     ori: high-copy-number ColE1/pMB1/pBR322/pUC origin of replication
   7244..7336    +  CDS            lacI (fragment): lac repressor; lacI; The lac repressor binds to the lac operator to inhibit transcription in E. coli. This inhibition can be relieved by adding lactose or isopropyl-β-D-thiogalactopyranoside (IPTG).
   7349..7370    +  protein_bind   CAP binding site: CAP binding activates transcription in the presence of cAMP. E. coli catabolite activator protein
   7385..7415    +  promoter       lac promoter: promoter for the E. coli lac operon
   7423..7439    +  protein_bind   lac operator: The lac repressor binds to the lac operator to inhibit transcription in E. coli. This inhibition can be relieved by adding lactose or isopropyl-β-D-thiogalactopyranoside (IPTG). lac repressor encoded by lacI
   7484..7502    +  promoter       T3 promoter: promoter for bacteriophage T3 RNA polymerase
   7530..7756    +  promoter       RSV promoter: Rous sarcoma virus enhancer/promoter
   7757..7937    +  LTR            5' LTR (truncated): truncated 5' long terminal repeat (LTR) from HIV-1
   7984..8109    +  misc_feature   HIV-1 Ψ: packaging signal of human immunodeficiency virus type 1
   8093..8456    +  CDS            HIV-1 gag (fragment): gag protein from human immunodeficiency virus 1; gag
   8602..8835    +  misc_feature   RRE: The Rev response element (RRE) of HIV-1 allows for Rev-dependent mRNA export from the nucleus to the cytoplasm.
   9212..9238    +  CDS            Rev (fragment): human immunodeficiency virus 1 (HIV-1) Rev protein; rev; enhances nuclear export of unspliced and incompletely spliced viral mRNAs
   9245..9268    +  promoter       SV40 promoter (fragment): SV40 early promoter
   9269..9340    +  promoter       SV40 promoter (fragment): SV40 enhancer and early promoter
   9364..9499    +  rep_origin     SV40 ori: SV40 origin of replication
   9545..10141   +  CDS            PuroR (fragment): puromycin N-acetyltransferase; pac from Streptomyces; confers resistance to puromycin
  10190..10307   +  misc_feature   cPPT/CTS: central polypurine tract and central termination sequence of HIV-1
