[The description below was written by a language model from this plasmid's Addgene catalogue record and pLannotate feature annotations shown in this document.]
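Description:
HSPA8_pLX307 is a lentiviral mammalian expression plasmid of about 10.3 kb that carries the human HSPA8 open reading frame (the constitutive heat-shock cognate chaperone also known as HSC70) in the pLX307 Gateway destination backbone. It is propagated in E. coli through a high-copy ColE1/pUC-type origin with ampicillin selection from the bla gene. An f1 origin and remnants of a lac/T7/T3 cloning region are also present. The viral portion is a self-inactivating HIV-1 design. An RSV promoter fused to a truncated 5' LTR drives genomic RNA production in packaging cells, followed by the Ψ packaging signal with a partial gag sequence, the RRE for Rev-dependent nuclear export, a cPPT/CTS element and a ΔU3 3' LTR that disables LTR promoter activity after integration. An SV40 polyadenylation signal lies downstream of the 3' LTR.

Between the LTRs sit two expression units. An SV40 early promoter drives puromycin N-acetyltransferase, which allows selection of transduced cells. Downstream of the cPPT, the human EF-1α promoter (written "E1Fa" in the catalogue entry) drives HSPA8. The ORF is flanked by attB1 and attB2 sites left by Gateway recombination and is followed by the backbone-encoded V5 epitope, recorded as a C-terminal tag, which allows antibody detection or pull-down of the protein. A WPRE follows the cassette to enhance transcript stability and expression. The depositor sequence and the repository's sequencing result give the same feature map and differ by a single nucleotide in length. The construct is intended for stable, constitutive overexpression of tagged HSPA8 in mammalian cells. It was deposited with a study that used genetic and proteomic approaches to examine candidate genes in β-catenin-active cancers.
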