Addgene plasmid #98343: HSPA8_pLX307
Purpose: Lentiviral expression of HSPA8
Depositing lab: William Hahn & Sefi Rosenbluh. Depositing organization: Monash University. Publication: Genetic and Proteomic Interrogation of Lower Confidence Candidate Genes Reveals Signaling Networks in beta-Catenin-Active Cancers. Rosenbluh J, Mercer J, Shrestha Y, Oliver R, Tamayo P, Doench JG, Tirosh I, Piccioni F, Hartenian E, Horn H, Fagbami L, Root DE, Jaffe J, Lage K, Boehm JS, Hahn WC. Cell Syst. 2016 Sep 28;3(3):302-316.e4. doi: 10.1016/j.cels.2016.09.001. PubMed 27684187.
Backbone
  Vector backbone: pLX307
  Backbone manufacturer: David Root (Addgene plasmid # 41392)
  Vector type: Mammalian Expression, Lentiviral
  Selectable markers: Puromycin
Growth in bacteria
  Bacterial resistance: Ampicillin, 100 μg/mL
  Growth temperature: 37°C
  Growth strain: NEB Stable
  Copy number: High Copy
Gene/Insert
  Gene/Insert name: HSPA8
  Species: H. sapiens (human)
  Entrez Gene: HSPA8 (a.k.a. HEL-33, HEL-S-72p, HSC54, HSC70, HSC71, HSP71, HSP73, HSPA10, LAP-1, LAP1, NIP71)
  Promoter: E1Fa
  Tag / fusion protein: V5 (C terminal on backbone)
  Cloning method: Gateway Cloning
  Sequencing primers: 5′ TTCTTCCATTTCAGGTGTCGTGAG; 3′ GTGGATACGCTGCTTTAATGCCTT
Terms and licenses: Academic/Nonprofit Terms; Industry Terms: Not Available to Industry
How to cite: HSPA8_pLX307 was a gift from William Hahn & Sefi Rosenbluh (Addgene plasmid # 98343 ; http://n2t.net/addgene:98343 ; RRID:Addgene_98343)
